Addgene plasmid #132566: pN_35S/mApple
Purpose: mApple expression regulated by the CaMV35S promoter, co-expressed nourseothricin acetyl transferase selectable marker (nat)
Depositing lab: Mathias Pribil. Depositing organization: University of Copenhagen. Publication: Antimicrobial solid media for screening non-sterile Arabidopsis thaliana seeds. Behrendorff JBYH, Borras-Gas G, Pribil M. Physiol Plant. 2020 Feb 25. doi: 10.1111/ppl.13079. PubMed 32096870.
Backbone
  Vector backbone: pN_35S
  Backbone size w/o insert (bp): 9267
  Total vector size (bp): 9978
  Vector type: Plant Expression
  Selectable markers: Nourseothricin/streptothricin
Growth in bacteria
  Bacterial resistance: Spectinomycin, 50 μg/mL
  Growth temperature: 37°C
  Growth strain: DH5alpha
  Copy number: Unknown
Gene/Insert
  Gene/Insert name: mApple (alt name: mApple monomeric red fluorescent protein)
  Species: Synthetic
  Insert size (bp): 711
  Promoter: Cauliflower mosaic virus 35S
  Cloning method: Gibson Cloning
  Sequencing primers: 5′ CTCGGATTCCATTGCCCAGCTAT; 3′ ATATGCTCAACACATGAGCGA
Resource information
  A portion of this plasmid was derived from a plasmid made by: mApple was amplified from mApple-pBAD, a gift from Michael Davidson & Nathan Shaner & Roger Tsien (Addgene plasmid # 54536 ; http://n2t.net/addgene:54536 ; RRID:Addgene_54536).
Terms and licenses: Academic/Nonprofit Terms; Industry Terms: Not Available to Industry
Depositor comments: Please visit https://www.biorxiv.org/content/10.1101/852020v1 for bioRxiv preprint.
How to cite: pN_35S/mApple was a gift from Mathias Pribil (Addgene plasmid # 132566 ; http://n2t.net/addgene:132566 ; RRID:Addgene_132566)
