[The description below was written by a language model from this plasmid's Addgene catalogue record and pLannotate feature annotations shown in this document.]
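Description:
pN_35S/mApple is a plant expression binary vector of about 10 kb, built on the pN_35S backbone for Agrobacterium-mediated T-DNA transfer. The backbone carries two replication systems: a ColE1/pBR322-type origin with the bom mobilisation region for propagation in E. coli, and the pVS1 origin with its RepA replication and StaA stability proteins, which support maintenance in Agrobacterium. Bacterial selection is by spectinomycin, conferred by the aadA (SmR) aminoglycoside adenylyltransferase gene. Short remnants of a gentamicin resistance gene and a class 1 integron promoter lie next to it.

Two expression units sit between the nopaline-type left and right T-DNA border repeats. The first is the reporter cassette. The cauliflower mosaic virus 35S promoter, a strong constitutive plant promoter, is followed by a fragment of the TMV Ω translational enhancer and the 711 bp mApple coding sequence, a monomeric red fluorescent DsRed derivative inserted by Gibson assembly. A CaMV polyadenylation signal terminates the unit, and a residual attB2 Gateway site sits just downstream of the reporter. The annotated CaMV protein fragment immediately upstream of the promoter probably reflects viral sequence that overlaps the extended 35S region rather than a functional gene. The second unit, in the opposite orientation near the left border, places the nourseothricin acetyltransferase gene (nat) between the NOS promoter and NOS terminator. This allows transformed plants to be selected on nourseothricin/streptothricin.

The construct provides constitutive red fluorescence together with nourseothricin selection. The associated publication concerns antimicrobial solid media for screening non-sterile Arabidopsis thaliana seeds.
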