Features (pLannotate 1.2.2; 22 found; start..end, strand, type, name):
      1..345     +  promoter       CaMV 35S promoter: strong constitutive promoter from cauliflower mosaic virus
    298..344     +  promoter       minimal CaMV 35S promoter: minimal 35S promoter from cauliflower mosaic virus
    377..402     +  misc_feature   TMV Ω (fragment): translational enhancer from the tobacco mosaic virus 5'-leader sequence (Gallie et al., 1988)
    453..1163    +  CDS            mApple: photostable monomeric derivative of DsRed (Shaner et al., 2008) mammalian codon-optimized
   1169..1189    -  protein_bind   attB2: mutant version of attB; core recombination site for the Gateway® BP reaction BP Clonase™
   1261..1420    +  polyA_signal   CaMV poly(A) signal (fragment): cauliflower mosaic virus polyadenylation signal
   1510..1534    +  misc_feature   RB T-DNA repeat: right border repeat from nopaline C58 T-DNA
   1904..2305    +  CDS            Y4CG_SINFN (fragment): Protein inferred from homology: Swiss-Prot protein existence level 3. From Sinorhizobium fredii (strain NBRC 101917 / NGR234).
   2865..3494    +  CDS            pVS1 StaA: stability protein from the Pseudomonas plasmid pVS1 (Heeb et al., 2000)
   3923..4996    +  CDS            pVS1 RepA: replication protein from the Pseudomonas plasmid pVS1 (Heeb et al., 2000)
   5062..5256    +  rep_origin     pVS1 oriV: origin of replication for the Pseudomonas plasmid pVS1 (Heeb et al., 2000)
   5459..5498    +  CDS            rop (fragment): Rop protein, which maintains plasmids at low copy number; rop
   5600..5740    +  misc_feature   bom: basis of mobility region from pBR322
   5926..6514    -  rep_origin     ori: high-copy-number ColE1/pMB1/pBR322/pUC origin of replication
   6760..7547    -  CDS            SmR (fragment): aminoglycoside adenylyltransferase (Murphy, 1985); aadA; confers resistance to spectinomycin and streptomycin
   7558..7614    -  CDS            GmR (fragment): gentamycin acetyltransferase; aacC1; confers resistance to gentamycin
   7790..7813    -  promoter       Pc promoter (fragment): intI1 (promoter lies within the coding sequence); class 1 integron promoter
   8072..8096    +  misc_feature   LB T-DNA repeat: left border repeat from nopaline C58 T-DNA
   8189..8441    -  terminator     NOS terminator: nopaline synthase terminator and poly(A) signal
   8466..9030    -  CDS            NrsR (fragment): nourseothricin acetyltransferase; Streptomyces noursei nat1; confers resistance to nourseothricin
   9078..9257    -  promoter       NOS promoter: nopaline synthase promoter
   9377..9976    +  CDS            IBMP_CAMVB (fragment): Experimental evidence at protein level: Swiss-Prot protein existence level 1. Enhances the ribosomal termination-reinitiation event leading to the translation of major open reading frames on the polycistronic viral RNAs. From Cauliflower mosaic virus (strain Bari 1) (CaMV).
>Addgene plasmid #132566 | pN_35S/mApple | addgene full sequence | sequence record 262630 | Addgene NGS Result
TGAGACTTTTCAACAAAGGGTAATATCGGGAAACCTCCTCGGATTCCATTGCCCAGCTATCTGTCACTTC
ATCAAAAGGACAGTAGAAAAGGAAGGTGGCACCTACAAATGCCATCATTGCGATAAAGGAAAGGCTATCG
TTCAAGATGCCCCTGCCGACAGTGGTCCCAAAGATGGACCCCCACCCACGAGGAGCATCGTGGAAAAAGA
AGACGTTCCAACCACGTCTTCAAAGCAAGTGGATTGATGTGATATCTCCACTGACGTAAGGGATGACGCA
CAATCCCACTATCCTTCGCAAGACCCTTCCTCTATATAAGGAAGTTCATTTCATTTGGAGAGGACTCCGG
TATTTTTACAACAATTACCACAACAAAACAAACAACAAACAACATTACAATTTACTATTCTAGTCGACCT
GCAGGCGGCCGCACTAGTGATATCACAAGTTTATGGTGAGCAAGGGCGAGGAGAATAACATGGCCATCAT
CAAGGAGTTCATGCGCTTCAAGGTGCACATGGAGGGCTCCGTGAACGGCCACGAGTTCGAGATCGAGGGC
GAGGGCGAGGGCCGCCCCTACGAGGCCTTTCAGACCGCTAAGCTGAAGGTGACCAAGGGTGGCCCCCTGC
CCTTCGCCTGGGACATCCTGTCCCCTCAGTTCATGTACGGCTCCAAGGTCTACATTAAGCACCCAGCCGA
CATCCCCGACTACTTCAAGCTGTCCTTCCCCGAGGGCTTCAGGTGGGAGCGCGTGATGAACTTCGAGGAC
GGCGGCATTATTCACGTTAACCAGGACTCCTCCCTGCAGGACGGCGTGTTCATCTACAAGGTGAAGCTGC
GCGGCACCAACTTCCCCTCCGACGGCCCCGTAATGCAGAAGAAGACCATGGGCTGGGAGGCCTCCGAGGA
GCGGATGTACCCCGAGGACGGCGCCCTGAAGAGCGAGATCAAGAAGAGGCTGAAGCTGAAGGACGGCGGC
CACTACGCCGCCGAGGTCAAGACCACCTACAAGGCCAAGAAGCCCGTGCAGCTGCCCGGCGCCTACATCG
TCGACATCAAGTTGGACATCGTGTCCCACAACGAGGACTACACCATCGTGGAACAGTACGAACGCGCCGA
GGGCCGCCACTCCACCGGCGGCATGGACGAGCTGTACAAGTAATCGTTCAGCTTTCTTGTACAAAGTGGT
GATATCCCGCGGCCATGCTAGAGTCCGCAAAAATCACCAGTCTCTCTCTACAAATCTATCTCTCTCTATT
TTTCTCCAGAATAATGTGTGAGTAGTTCCCAGATAAGGGAATTAGGGTTCTTATAGGGTTTCGCTCATGT
GTTGAGCATATAAGAAACCCTTAGTATGTATTTGTATTTGTAAAATACTTCTATCAATAAAATTTCTAAT
TCCTAAAACCAAAATCCAGTGACCTGCAGGCATGCGACGTCGGGCCCAAGCTTAGCTTGAGCTTGGATCA
GATTGTCGTTTCCCGCCTTCAGTTTAAACTATCAGTGTTTGACAGGATATATTGGCGGGTAAACCTAAGA
GAAAAGAGCGTTTATTAGAATAATCGGATATTTAAAAGGGCGTGAAAAGGTTTATCCGTTCGTCCATTTG
TATGTGCATGCCAACCACAGGGTTCCCCTCGGGATCAAAGTACTTTAAAGTACTTTAAAGTACTTTAAAG
TACTTTGATCCAACCCCTCCGCTGCTATAGTGCAGTCGGCTTCTGACGTTCAGTGCAGCCGTCTTCTGAA
AACGACATGTCGCACAAGTCCTAAGTTACGCGACAGGCTGCCGCCCTGCCCTTTTCCTGGCGTTTTCTTG
TCGCGTGTTTTAGTCGCATAAAGTAGAATACTTGCGACTAGAACCGGAGACATTACGCCATGAACAAGAG
CGCCGCCGCTGGCCTGCTGGGCTATGCCCGCGTCAGCACCGACGACCAGGACTTGACCAACCAACGGGCC
GAACTGCACGCGGCCGGCTGCACCAAGCTGTTTTCCGAGAAGATCACCGGCACCAGGCGCGACCGCCCGG
AGCTGGCCAGGATGCTTGACCACCTACGCCCTGGCGACGTTGTGACAGTGACCAGGCTAGACCGCCTGGC
CCGCAGCACCCGCGACCTACTGGACATTGCCGAGCGCATCCAGGAGGCCGGCGCGGGCCTGCGTAGCCTG
GCAGAGCCGTGGGCCGACACCACCACGCCGGCCGGCCGCATGGTGTTGACCGTGTTCGCCGGCATTGCCG
AGTTCGAGCGTTCCCTAATCATCGACCGCACCCGGAGCGGGCGCGAGGCCGCCAAGGCCCGAGGCGTGAA
GTTTGGCCCCCGCCCTACCCTCACCCCGGCACAGATCGCGCACGCCCGCGAGCTGATCGACCAGGAAGGC
CGCACCGTGAAAGAGGCGGCTGCACTGCTTGGCGTGCATCGCTCGACCCTGTACCGCGCACTTGAGCGCA
GCGAGGAAGTGACGCCCACCGAGGCCAGGCGGCGCGGTGCCTTCCGTGAGGACGCATTGACCGAGGCCGA
CGCCCTGGCGGCCGCCGAGAATGAACGCCAAGAGGAACAAGCATGAAACCGCACCAGGACGGCCAGGACG
AACCGTTTTTCATTACCGAAGAGATCGAGGCGGAGATGATCGCGGCCGGGTACGTGTTCGAGCCGCCCGC
GCACGTCTCAACCGTGCGGCTGCATGAAATCCTGGCCGGTTTGTCTGATGCCAAGCTGGCGGCCTGGCCG
GCCAGCTTGGCCGCTGAAGAAACCGAGCGCCGCCGTCTAAAAAGGTGATGTGTATTTGAGTAAAACAGCT
TGCGTCATGCGGTCGCTGCGTATATGATGCGATGAGTAAATAAACAAATACGCAAGGGGAACGCATGAAG
GTTATCGCTGTACTTAACCAGAAAGGCGGGTCAGGCAAGACGACCATCGCAACCCATCTAGCCCGCGCCC
TGCAACTCGCCGGGGCCGATGTTCTGTTAGTCGATTCCGATCCCCAGGGCAGTGCCCGCGATTGGGCGGC
CGTGCGGGAAGATCAACCGCTAACCGTTGTCGGCATCGACCGCCCGACGATTGACCGCGACGTGAAGGCC
ATCGGCCGGCGCGACTTCGTAGTGATCGACGGAGCGCCCCAGGCGGCGGACTTGGCTGTGTCCGCGATCA
AGGCAGCCGACTTCGTGCTGATTCCGGTGCAGCCAAGCCCTTACGACATATGGGCCACCGCCGACCTGGT
GGAGCTGGTTAAGCAGCGCATTGAGGTCACGGATGGAAGGCTACAAGCGGCCTTTGTCGTGTCGCGGGCG
ATCAAAGGCACGCGCATCGGCGGTGAGGTTGCCGAGGCGCTGGCCGGGTACGAGCTGCCCATTCTTGAGT
CCCGTATCACGCAGCGCGTGAGCTACCCAGGCACTGCCGCCGCCGGCACAACCGTTCTTGAATCAGAACC
CGAGGGCGACGCTGCCCGCGAGGTCCAGGCGCTGGCCGCTGAAATTAAATCAAAACTCATTTGAGTTAAT
GAGGTAAAGAGAAAATGAGCAAAAGCACAAACACGCTAAGTGCCGGCCGTCCGAGCGCACGCAGCAGCAA
GGCTGCAACGTTGGCCAGCCTGGCAGACACGCCAGCCATGAAGCGGGTCAACTTTCAGTTGCCGGCGGAG
GATCACACCAAGCTGAAGATGTACGCGGTACGCCAAGGCAAGACCATTACCGAGCTGCTATCTGAATACA
TCGCGCAGCTACCAGAGTAAATGAGCAAATGAATAAATGAGTAGATGAATTTTAGCGGCTAAAGGAGGCG
GCATGGAAAATCAAGAACAACCAGGCACCGACGCCGTGGAATGCCCCATGTGTGGAGGAACGGGCGGTTG
GCCAGGCGTAAGCGGCTGGGTTGTCTGCCGGCCCTGCAATGGCACTGGAACCCCCAAGCCCGAGGAATCG
GCGTGAGCGGTCGCAAACCATCCGGCCCGGTACAAATCGGCGCGGCGCTGGGTGATGACCTGGTGGAGAA
GTTGAAGGCCGCGCAGGCCGCCCAGCGGCAACGCATCGAGGCAGAAGCACGCCCCGGTGAATCGTGGCAA
GCGGCCGCTGATCGAATCCGCAAAGAATCCCGGCAACCGCCGGCAGCCGGTGCGCCGTCGATTAGGAAGC
CGCCCAAGGGCGACGAGCAACCAGATTTTTTCGTTCCGATGCTCTATGACGTGGGCACCCGCGATAGTCG
CAGCATCATGGACGTGGCCGTTTTCCGTCTGTCGAAGCGTGACCGACGAGCTGGCGAGGTGATCCGCTAC
GAGCTTCCAGACGGGCACGTAGAGGTTTCCGCAGGGCCGGCCGGCATGGCCAGTGTGTGGGATTACGACC
TGGTACTGATGGCGGTTTCCCATCTAACCGAATCCATGAACCGATACCGGGAAGGGAAGGGAGACAAGCC
CGGCCGCGTGTTCCGTCCACACGTTGCGGACGTACTCAAGTTCTGCCGGCGAGCCGATGGCGGAAAGCAG
AAAGACGACCTGGTAGAAACCTGCATTCGGTTAAACACCACGCACGTTGCCATGCAGCGTACGAAGAAGG
CCAAGAACGGCCGCCTGGTGACGGTATCCGAGGGTGAAGCCTTGATTAGCCGCTACAAGATCGTAAAGAG
CGAAACCGGGCGGCCGGAGTACATCGAGATCGAGCTAGCTGATTGGATGTACCGCGAGATCACAGAAGGC
AAGAACCCGGACGTGCTGACGGTTCACCCCGATTACTTTTTGATCGATCCCGGCATCGGCCGTTTTCTCT
ACCGCCTGGCACGCCGCGCCGCAGGCAAGGCAGAAGCCAGATGGTTGTTCAAGACGATCTACGAACGCAG
TGGCAGCGCCGGAGAGTTCAAGAAGTTCTGTTTCACCGTGCGCAAGCTGATCGGGTCAAATGACCTGCCG
GAGTACGATTTGAAGGAGGAGGCGGGGCAGGCTGGCCCGATCCTAGTCATGCGCTACCGCAACCTGATCG
AGGGCGAAGCATCCGCCGGTTCCTAATGTACGGAGCAGATGCTAGGGCAAATTGCCCTAGCAGGGGAAAA
AGGTCGAAAAGGTCTCTTTCCTGTGGATAGCACGTACATTGGGAACCCAAAGCCGTACATTGGGAACCGG
AACCCGTACATTGGGAACCCAAAGCCGTACATTGGGAACCGGTCACACATGTAAGTGACTGATATAAAAG
AGAAAAAAGGCGATTTTTCCGCCTAAAACTCTTTAAAACTTATTAAAACTCTTAAAACCCGCCTGGCCTG
TGCATAACTGTCTGGCCAGCGCACAGCCGAAGAGCTGCAAAAAGCGCCTACCCTTCGGTCGCTGCGCTCC
CTACGCCCCGCCGCTTCGCGTCGGCCTATCGCGGCCGCTGGCCGCTCAAAAATGGCTGGCCTACGGCCAG
GCAATCTACCAGGGCGCGGACAAGCCGCGCCGTCGCCACTCGACCGCCGGCGCCCACATCAAGGCACCCT
GCCTCGCGCGTTTCGGTGATGACGGTGAAAACCTCTGACACATGCAGCTCCCGGAGACGGTCACAGCTTG
TCTGTAAGCGGATGCCGGGAGCAGACAAGCCCGTCAGGGCGCGTCAGCGGGTGTTGGCGGGTGTCGGGGC
GCAGCCATGACCCAGTCACGTAGCGATAGCGGAGTGTATACTGGCTTAACTATGCGGCATCAGAGCAGAT
TGTACTGAGAGTGCACCATATGCGGTGTGAAATACCGCACAGATGCGTAAGGAGAAAATACCGCATCAGG
CGCTCTTCCGCTTCCTCGCTCACTGACTCGCTGCGCTCGGTCGTTCGGCTGCGGCGAGCGGTATCAGCTC
ACTCAAAGGCGGTAATACGGTTATCCACAGAATCAGGGGATAACGCAGGAAAGAACATGTGAGCAAAAGG
CCAGCAAAAGGCCAGGAACCGTAAAAAGGCCGCGTTGCTGGCGTTTTTCCATAGGCTCCGCCCCCCTGAC
GAGCATCACAAAAATCGACGCTCAAGTCAGAGGTGGCGAAACCCGACAGGACTATAAAGATACCAGGCGT
TTCCCCCTGGAAGCTCCCTCGTGCGCTCTCCTGTTCCGACCCTGCCGCTTACCGGATACCTGTCCGCCTT
TCTCCCTTCGGGAAGCGTGGCGCTTTCTCATAGCTCACGCTGTAGGTATCTCAGTTCGGTGTAGGTCGTT
CGCTCCAAGCTGGGCTGTGTGCACGAACCCCCCGTTCAGCCCGACCGCTGCGCCTTATCCGGTAACTATC
GTCTTGAGTCCAACCCGGTAAGACACGACTTATCGCCACTGGCAGCAGCCACTGGTAACAGGATTAGCAG
AGCGAGGTATGTAGGCGGTGCTACAGAGTTCTTGAAGTGGTGGCCTAACTACGGCTACACTAGAAGGACA
GTATTTGGTATCTGCGCTCTGCTGAAGCCAGTTACCTTCGGAAAAAGAGTTGGTAGCTCTTGATCCGGCA
AACAAACCACCGCTGGTAGCGGTGGTTTTTTTGTTTGCAAGCAGCAGATTACGCGCAGAAAAAAAGGATC
TCAAGAAGATCCTTTGATCTTTTCTACGGGGTCTGACGCTCAGTGGAACGAAAACTCACGTTAAGGGATT
TTGGTCATGCATGATATATCTCCCAATTTGTGTAGGGCTTATTATGCACGCTTAAAAATAATAAAAGCAG
ACTTGACCTGATAGTTTGGCTGTGAGCAATTATGTGCTTAGTGCATCTAACGCTTGAGTTAAGCCGCGCC
GCGAAGCGGCGTCGGCTTGAACGAATTTCTAGCTAGACATTATTTGCCGACTACCTTGGTGATCTCGCCT
TTCACGTAGTGGACAAATTCTTCCAACTGATCTGCGCGCGAGGCCAAGCGATCTTCTTCTTGTCCAAGAT
AAGCCTGTCTAGCTTCAAGTATGACGGGCTGATACTGGGCCGGCAGGCGCTCCATTGCCCAGTCGGCAGC
GACATCCTTCGGCGCGATTTTGCCGGTTACTGCGCTGTACCAAATGCGGGACAACGTAAGCACTACATTT
CGCTCATCGCCAGCCCAGTCGGGCGGCGAGTTCCATAGCGTTAAGGTTTCATTTAGCGCCTCAAATAGAT
CCTGTTCAGGAACCGGATCAAAGAGTTCCTCCGCCGCTGGACCTACCAAGGCAACGCTATGTTCTCTTGC
TTTTGTCAGCAAGATAGCCAGATCAATGTCGATCGTGGCTGGCTCGAAGATACCTGCAAGAATGTCATTG
CGCTGCCATTCTCCAAATTGCAGTTCGCGCTTAGCTGGATAACGCCACGGAATGATGTCGTCGTGCACAA
CAATGGTGACTTCTACAGCGCGGAGAATCTCGCTCTCTCCAGGGGAAGCCGAAGTTTCCAAAAGGTCGTT
GATCAAAGCTCGCCGCGTTGTTTCATCAAGCCTTACGGTCACCGTAACCAGCAAATCAATATCACTGTGT
GGCTTCAGGCCGCCATCCACTGCGGAGCCGTACAAATGTACGGCCAGCAACGTCGGTTCGAGATGGCGCT
CGATGACGCCAACTACCTCTGATAGTTGAGTCGATACTTCGGCGATCACCGCTTCCCCCATGATGTTTAA
CTTTGTTTTAGGGCGACTGCCCTGCTGCGTAACATCGTTGCTGCTCCATAACATCAAACATCGACCCACG
GCGTAACGCGCTTGCTGCTTGGATGCCCGAGGCATAGACTGTACCCCAAAAAAACAGTCATAACAAGCCA
TGAAAACCGCCACTGCGCCGTTACCACCGCTGCGTTCGGTCAAGGTTCTGGACCAGTTGCGTGAGCGCAT
ACGCTACTTGCATTACAGCTTACGAACCGAACAGGCTTATGTCCACTGGGTTCGTGCCCGAATTGATCAC
AGGCAGCAACGCTCTGTCATCGTTACAATCAACATGCTACCCTCCGCGAGATCATCCGTGTTTCAAACCC
GGCAGCTTAGTTGCCGTTCTTCCGAATAGCATCGGTAACATGAGCAAAGTCTGCCGCCTTACAACGGCTC
TCCCGCTGACGCCGTCCCGGACTGATGGGCTGCCTGTATCGAGTGGTGATTTTGTGCCGAGCTGCCGGTC
GGGGAGCTGTTGGCTGGCTGGTGGCAGGATATATTGTGGTGTAAACAAATTGACGCTTAGACAACTTAAT
AACACATTGCGGACGTTTTTAATGTACTGAATTAACGCCGAATTGAATTATCAGCTTGCATGCCGGTCGA
TCTAGTAACATAGATGACACCGCGCGCGATAATTTATCCTAGTTTGCGCGCTATATTTTGTTTTCTATCG
CGTATTAAATGTATAATTGCGGGACTCTAATCATAAAAACCCATCTCATAAATAACGTCATGCATTACAT
GTTAATTATTACATGCTTAACGTAATTCAACAGAAATTATATGATAATCATCGCAAGACCGGCAACAGGA
TTCAATCTTAAGAAACTTTATTGCCAAATGTTTGAACGATCTGCTTGACTCTAGGGGTCATCATTAGGGG
CAGGGCATGCTCATGTAGAGCGCCTGCTCGCCGTCCGAGGCGGTGCCGTCGTACAGGGCGGTGTCCAGGC
CGCAGAGGGTGAACCCCATCCGCCGGTACGCGTGGATCGCCGGTGCGTTGACGTTGGTGACCTCCAGCCA
GAGGTGCCCGGCACCCCGCTCGCGGGCGAACTCCGTCGCGAGCCCCATCAACGCGCGCCCGACCCCGTGC
CCCCGGTGCTCCGGGGCGACCTCGATGTCCTCGACGGTCAGCCGGCGGTTCCAGCCGGAGTACGAGACGA
CCACGAAGCCCGCCAGGTCGCCGTCGTCCCCGTACGCGACGAACGTCCGAGAGTCCGGGTCGCCGTCCTC
CCCGTCGTCCGATTCGTCGTCCGATTCGTCGTCGGGGAACACCTTGGTCAGGGGCGGGTCCACCGGCACC
TCCCGCAGGGTGAAGCCGTCCCCGGTGGCGGTGACGCGGAAGACGGTGTCGGTGGTGAAGGACCCATCCA
GTGCCTCGATGGCCTCGGCGTCCCCCGGGACACTGGTGCGGTACCGGTAAGCCGTGTCGTCAAGAGTGGT
ACCCATGGTAGATCCCCTCGATCGAGTTGAGAGTGAATATGAGACTCTAATTGGATACCGAGGGGAATTT
ATGGAACGTCAGTGGAGCATTTTTGACAAGAAATATTTGCTAGCTGATAGTGACCTTAGGCGACTTTTGA
ACGCGCAATAATGGTTTCTGACGTATGTGCTTAGCTCATTAAACTCCAGAAACCCGCGGCTCAGTGGCTC
CTTCAACGTTGCGGTTCTGTCAGTTCCAAACGTAAAACGGCTTGTCCCGCGTCATCGGCGGGGGTCATAA
CGTGACTCCCTTAATTCTCCGCTCATGATCGATAATTCGAGCTCTCCCATATGGTCGACTAGAGCCAAGC
TGATCTCCTTTGCCCCGGAGATCACCATGGACGACTTTCTCTATCTCTACGATCTAGGAAGAAAGTTCGA
CGGAGAAGGTGACGATACCATGTTCACCACCGATAATGAGAAGATTAGCCTCTTCAATTTCAGAAAGAAT
GCTGACCCACAGATGGTTAGAGAGGCCTACGCGGCAGGTCTCATCAAGACGATCTACCCGAGTAATAATC
TCCAGGAGATCAAATACCTTCCCAAGAAGGTTAAAGATGCAGTCAAAAGATTCAGGACTAACTGCATCAA
GAACACAGAGAAAGATATATTTCTCAAGATCAGAAGTACTATTCCAGTATGGACGATTCAAGGCTTGCTT
CATAAACCAAGGCAAGTAATAGAGATTGGAGTCTCTAAGAAAGTAGTTCCTACTGAATCAAAGGCCATGG
AGTCAAAAATTCAGATCGAGGATCTAACAGAACTCGCCGTGAAGACTGGCGAACAGTTCATACAGAGTCT
TTTACGACTCAATGACAAGAAGAAAATCTTCGTCAACATGGTGGAGCACGACACTCTCGTCTACTCCAAG
AATATCAAAGATACAGTCTCAGAAGACCAAAGGGCTAT
